>Addgene plasmid #231405 | pAAV-u6-gRNA(CTRL)-hSyn-mCherry | addgene full sequence | sequence record 457988 | Addgene NGS Result
GAGGGCCTATTTCCCATGATTCCTTCATATTTGCATATACGATACAAGGCTGTTAGAGAGATAATTGGAA
TTAATTTGACTGTAAACACAAAGATATTAGTACAAAATACGTGACGTAGAAAGTAATAATTTCTTGGGTA
GTTTGCAGTTTTAAAATTATGTTTTAAAATGGACTATCATATGCTTACCGTAACTTGAAAGTATTTCGAT
TTCTTGGCTTTATATATCTTGTGGAAAGGACGAAACACCGGTGAGCGAGTAACAACCCGTGTTTTAGAGC
TAGAAATAGCAAGTTAAAATAAGGCTAGTCCGTTATCAACTTGAAAAAGTGGCACCGAGTCGGTGCTTTT
TTTCTAGACTGCAGAGGGCCCTGCGTATGAGTGCAAGTGGGTTTTAGGACCAGGATGAGGCGGGGTGGGG
GTGCCTACCTGACGACCGACCCCGACCCACTGGACAAGCACCCAACCCCCATTCCCCAAATTGCGCATCC
CCTATCAGAGAGGGGGAGGGGAAACAGGATGCGGCGAGGCGCGTGCGCACTGCCAGCTTCAGCACCGCGG
ACAGTGCCTTCGCCCCCGCCTGGCGGCGCGCGCCACCGCCGCCTCAGCACTGAAGGCGCGCTGACGTCAC
TCGCCGGTCCCCCGCAAACTCCCCTTCCCGGCCACCTTGGTCGCGTCCGCGCCGCCGCCGGCCCAGCCGG
ACCGCACCACGCGAGGCGCGAGATAGGGGGGCACGGGCGCGACCATCTGCGCTGCGGCGCCGGCGACTCA
GCGCTGCCTCAGTCTGCGGTGGGCAGCGGAGGAGTCGTGTCGTGCCTGAGAGCGCAGTCGAGAAGGTACC
GGATCCTCTAGAGTCGACATGGTGAGCAAGGGCGAGGAGGATAACATGGCCATCATCAAGGAGTTCATGC
GCTTCAAGGTGCACATGGAGGGCTCCGTGAACGGCCACGAGTTCGAGATCGAGGGCGAGGGCGAGGGCCG
CCCCTACGAGGGCACCCAGACCGCCAAGCTGAAGGTGACCAAGGGTGGCCCCCTGCCCTTCGCCTGGGAC
ATCCTGTCCCCTCAGTTCATGTACGGCTCCAAGGCCTACGTGAAGCACCCCGCCGACATCCCCGACTACT
TGAAGCTGTCCTTCCCCGAGGGCTTCAAGTGGGAGCGCGTGATGAACTTCGAGGACGGCGGCGTGGTGAC
CGTGACCCAGGACTCCTCCCTGCAGGACGGCGAGTTCATCTACAAGGTGAAGCTGCGCGGCACCAACTTC
CCCTCCGACGGCCCCGTAATGCAGAAGAAGACCATGGGCTGGGAGGCCTCCTCCGAGCGGATGTACCCCG
AGGACGGCGCCCTGAAGGGCGAGATCAAGCAGAGGCTGAAGCTGAAGGACGGCGGCCACTACGACGCTGA
GGTCAAGACCACCTACAAGGCCAAGAAGCCCGTGCAGCTGCCCGGCGCCTACAACGTCAACATCAAGTTG
GACATCACCTCCCACAACGAGGACTACACCATCGTGGAACAGTACGAACGCGCCGAGGGCCGCCACTCCA
CCGGCGGCATGGACGAGCTGTACAAGTAGTCCGGACTCAGATCTCGAGAGGAGGAGGAGGAGACAGACAG
CAGGATGCCCCACCTCGACAGCCCCGGCAGCTCCCAGCCGAGACGCTCCTTCCTCTCAAGGGTGATCAGG
GCAGCGCTACCGTTGCAGCTGCTTCTGCTGCTGCTGCTGCTCCTGGCCTGCCTGCTACCTGCCTCTGAAG
ATGACTACAGCTGCACCCAGGCCAACAACTTTGCCCGATCCTTCTACCCCATGCTGCGGTACACCAACGG
GCCACCTCCCACCTAGGAATTCGATATCAAGCTTATCGATACCGAGCGCTGCTCGAGAGATCTACGGGTG
GCATCCCTGTGACCCCTCCCCAGTGCCTCTCCTGGCCCTGGAAGTTGCCACTCCAGTGCCCACCAGCCTT
GTCCTAATAAAATTAAGTTGCATCATTTTGTCTGACTAGGTGTCCTTCTATAATATTATGGGGTGGAGGG
GGGTGGTATGGAGCAAGGGGCAAGTTGGGAAGACAACCTGTAGGGCCTGCGGGGTCTATTGGGAACCAAG
CTGGAGTGCAGTGGCACAATCTTGGCTCACTGCAATCTCCGCCTCCTGGGTTCAAGCGATTCTCCTGCCT
CAGCCTCCCGAGTTGTTGGGATTCCAGGCATGCATGACCAGGCTCAGCTAATTTTTGTTTTTTTGGTAGA
GACGGGGTTTCACCATATTGGCCAGGCTGGTCTCCAACTCCTAATCTCAGGTGATCTACCCACCTTGGCC
TCCCAAATTGCTGGGATTACAGGCGTGAACCACTGCTCCCTTCCCTGTCCTTCTGATTTTGTAGGTAACC
ACGTGCGGACCGAGCGGCCGCAGGAACCCCTAGTGATGGAGTTGGCCACTCCCTCTCTGCGCGCTCGCTC
GCTCACTGAGGCCGGGCGACCAAAGGTCGCCCGACGCCCGGGCTTTGCCCGGGCGGCCTCAGTGAGCGAG
CGAGCGCGCAGCTGCCTGCAGGGGCGCCTGATGCGGTATTTTCTCCTTACGCATCTGTGCGGTATTTCAC
ACCGCATA
[95 nt withheld, positions 2599-2693]
T
[46 nt withheld, positions 2695-2740]
C
[141 nt withheld, positions 2742-2882]
CCTTTGACGTTGGAGTCCACGTTCTTT
[37 nt withheld, positions 2910-2946]
ACTCTATCTCGGGCTATTCTTTTGATTTATAAGGGATTTTGCCGATTTCGGTCTATTGGTTAAAAAATGA
GCTGATTTAACAAAAATTTAACGCGAATTTTAACAAAATATTAACGTTTACAATTTTATGGTGCACTCTC
AGTACAATCTGCTCTGATGCCGCATAGTTAAGCCAGCCCCGACACCCGCCAACACCCGCTGACGCGCCCT
GACGGGCTTGTCTGCTCCCGGCATCCGCTTACAGACAAGCTGTGACCGTCTCCGGGAGCTGCATGTGTCA
GAGGTTTTCACCGTCATCACCGAAACGCGCGAGACGAAAGGGCCTCGTGATACGCCTATTTTTATAGGTT
AATGTCATGATAATAATGGTTTCTTAGACGTCAGGTGGCACTTTTCGGGGAAATGTGCGCGGAACCCCTA
TTTGTTTATTTTTCTAAATACATTCAAATATGTATCCGCTCATGAGACAATAACCCTGATAAATGCTTCA
ATAATATTGAAAAAGGAAGAGTATGAGTATTCAACATTTCCGTGTCGCCCTTATTCCCTTTTTTGCGGCA
TTTTGCCTTCCTGTTTTTGCTCACCCAGAAACGCTGGTGAAAGTAAAAGATGCTGAAGATCAGTTGGGTG
CACGAGTGGGTTACATCGAACTGGATCTCAACAGCGGTAAGATCCTTGAGAGTTTTCGCCCCGAAGAACG
TTTTCCAATGATGAGCACTTTTAAAGTTCTGCTATGTGGCGCGGTATTATCCCGTATTGACGCCGGGCAA
GAGCAACTCGGTCGCCGCATACACTATTCTCAGAATGACTTGGTTGAGTACTCACCAGTCACAGAAAAGC
ATCTTACGGATGGCATGACAGTAAGAGAATTATGCAGTGCTGCCATAACCATGAGTGATAACACTGCGGC
CAACTTACTTCTGACAACGATCGGAGGACCGAAGGAGCTAACCGCTTTTTTGCACAACATGGGGGATCAT
GTAACTCGCCTTGATCGTTGGGAACCGGAGCTGAATGAAGCCATACCAAACGACGAGCGTGACACCACGA
TGCCTGTAGCAATGGCAACAACGTTGCGCAAACTATTAACTGGCGAACTACTTACTCTAGCTTCCCGGCA
ACAATTAATAGACTGGATGGAGGCGGATAAAGTTGCAGGACCACTTCTGCGCTCGGCCCTTCCGGCTGGC
TGGTTTATTGCTGATAAATCTGGAGCCGGTGAGCGTGGGTCTCGCGGTATCATTGCAGCACTGGGGCCAG
ATGGTAAGCCCTCCCGTATCGTAGTTATCTACACGACGGGGAGTCAGGCAACTATGGATGAACGAAATAG
ACAGATCGCTGAGATAGGTGCCTCACTGATTAAGCATTGGTAACTGTCAGACCAAGTTTACTCATATATA
CTTTAGATTGATTTAAAACTTCATTTTTAATTTAAAAGGATCTAGGTGAAGATCCTTTTTGATAATCTCA
TGACCAAAATCCCTTAACGTGAGTTTTCGTTCCACTGAGCGTCAGACCCCGTAGAAAAGATCAAAGGATC
TTCTTGAGATCCTTTTTTTCTGCGCGTAATCTGCTGCTTGCAAACAAAAAAACCACCGCTACCAGCGGTG
GTTTGTTTGCCGGATCAAGAGCTACCAACTCTTTTTCCGAAGGTAACTGGCTTCAGCAGAGCGCAGATAC
CAAATACTGTTCTTCTAGTGTAGCCGTAGTTAGGCCACCACTTCAAGAACTCTGTAGCACCGCCTACATA
CCTCGCTCTGCTAATCCTGTTACCAGTGGCTGCTGCCAGTGGCGATAAGTCGTGTCTTACCGGGTTGGAC
TCAAGACGATAGTTACCGGATAAGGCGCAGCGGTCGGGCTGAACGGGGGGTTCGTGCACACAGCCCAGCT
TGGAGCGAACGACCTACACCGAACTGAGATACCTACAGCGTGAGCTATGAGAAAGCGCCACGCTTCCCGA
AGGGAGAAAGGCGGACAGGTATCCGGTAAGCGGCAGGGTCGGAACAGGAGAGCGCACGAGGGAGCTTCCA
GGGGGAAACGCCTGGTATCTTTATAGTCCTGTCGGGTTTCGCCACCTCTGACTTGAGCGTCGATTTTTGT
GATGCTCGTCAGGGGGGCGGAGCCTATGGAAAAACGCCAGCAACGCGGCCTTTTTACGGTTCCTGGCCTT
TTGCTGGCCTTTTGCTCACATGTCCTGCAGGCAGCTGCGCGCTCGCTCGCTCACTGAGGCCGCCCGGGCG
TCGGGCGACCTTTGGTCGCCCGGCCTCAGTGAGCGAGCGAGCGCGCAGAGAGGGAGTGGCCAACTCCATC
ACTAGGGGTTCCTGCGGCCGCACGCGT
Features (pLannotate 1.2.2; 19 found; start..end, strand, type, name):
      1..241     +  promoter       U6 promoter: RNA polymerase III promoter for human U6 snRNA
    271..346     +  misc_RNA       gRNA scaffold: guide RNA scaffold for the Streptococcus pyogenes CRISPR/Cas9 system
    380..827     +  promoter       hSyn promoter: human synapsin I promoter; confers neuron-specific expression (Kügler et al., 2003)
    841..858     +  misc_feature   MCS (fragment): pUC18/19 multiple cloning site
    859..1569    +  CDS            mCherry: monomeric derivative of DsRed fluorescent protein (Shaner et al., 2004) mammalian codon-optimized
   1570..1588    +  misc_feature   MCS (fragment): multiple cloning site
   1657..1833    +  CDS            SYNE3 (fragment): SYNE3_HUMAN - Also known as C14orf139 From Homo sapiens (Human).
   1835..1864    +  misc_feature   MCS (fragment): pBluescript multiple cloning site
   1886..2362    +  polyA_signal   hGH poly(A) signal: human growth hormone polyadenylation signal
   2402..2542    +  repeat_region  AAV2 ITR: inverted terminal repeat of adeno-associated virus serotype 2 inverted
   2547..2598    -  misc_feature   bom (fragment): basis of mobility region from pBR322
   2617..3072    +  rep_origin     f1 ori (sequence partly withheld): f1 bacteriophage origin of replication; arrow indicates direction of (+) strand synthesis
   3073..3122    -  misc_feature   bom (fragment): basis of mobility region from pBR322
   3224..3259    -  CDS            rop (fragment): Rop protein, which maintains plasmids at low copy number; rop
   3354..3458    +  promoter       AmpR promoter: bla
   3459..4319    +  CDS            AmpR: β-lactamase; bla; confers resistance to ampicillin, carbenicillin, and related antibiotics
   4490..5078    +  rep_origin     ori: high-copy-number ColE1/pMB1/pBR322/pUC origin of replication
   5151..5178    +  repeat_region  AAV2 ITR (fragment): inverted terminal repeat of adeno-associated virus serotype 2 inverted
   5207..5234    +  repeat_region  AAV2 ITR (fragment): inverted terminal repeat of adeno-associated virus serotype 2 inverted
