[The description below was written by a language model from this plasmid's Addgene catalogue record and pLannotate feature annotations shown in this document.]
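Description:
pAAV-u6-gRNA(CTRL)-hSyn-mCherry is an AAV transfer plasmid for CRISPR work in rodent neurons, serving as the non-targeting control guide in a set of gene-editing vectors. It is built on a pAAV backbone and propagated in E. coli using a high-copy ColE1/pUC-type origin with ampicillin selection (β-lactamase under its own promoter). An f1 phage origin is also present. AAV2 inverted terminal repeats flank the payload and provide the signals for replication and packaging of the cassette into recombinant AAV particles. One ITR is annotated as complete, while the other appears only as short fragments in the sequencing-derived feature table. This is common for these repeat-rich, structured regions, and the record does not show whether it reflects a real truncation.

Between the ITRs are two independent expression units. A human U6 RNA polymerase III promoter drives a 20-nt spacer, cloned through LguI sites that were destroyed in the process, fused to the Streptococcus pyogenes Cas9 guide RNA scaffold. According to the depositor, the spacer targets bacterial LacZ, so it should have no intended target in rodent genomes. Downstream, the neuron-specific human synapsin I promoter drives mCherry, terminated by the human growth hormone polyadenylation signal. The annotation also detects a fragment matching human SYNE3 just after the mCherry coding sequence, possibly a fused localisation domain, but the record does not explain its role.

The plasmid encodes no Cas9, so the nuclease must be supplied separately. The construct is typically used as a control alongside vectors carrying receptor-targeting guides, with red fluorescence marking transduced neurons.
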