Addgene plasmid #231405: pAAV-u6-gRNA(CTRL)-hSyn-mCherry
Purpose: CTRL knockdown gRNA
Depositing lab: Arjen Boender & Larry Young. Depositing organization: Emory University. Publication: Comparative gene editing reduces dopamine receptor levels across rodent species. Karkare SC, Aspesi D, Garner KM, Schut EHS, Albers HE, Meye FJ, Murugan M, Boender AJ. bioRxiv [Preprint]. 2025 Oct 21:2025.10.21.683401. doi: 10.1101/2025.10.21.683401. PubMed 41278950.
Backbone
  Vector backbone: pAAV
  Vector type: Mammalian Expression, AAV, CRISPR
Growth in bacteria
  Bacterial resistance: Ampicillin, 100 μg/mL
  Growth temperature: 37°C
  Growth strain: NEB Stable
  Copy number: Unknown
Gene/Insert
  Gene/Insert name: sgRNA(CTRL)
  Species: rodents
  Insert size (bp): 20
  Promoter: U6
  Cloning method: Restriction Enzyme; 5′ cloning site Lgu1 (destroyed during cloning); 3′ cloning site Lgu1 (destroyed during cloning)
  Sequencing primers: 5′ GAGGGCCTATTTCCCATGATTC
Terms and licenses: Academic/Nonprofit Terms; Industry Terms: Not Available to Industry
Depositor comments: Inserted gRNA targeting LacZ GTGAGCGAGTAACAACCCGT into Plasmid #87916. Please visit https://doi.org/10.1101/2025.10.21.683401 for bioRxiv preprint.
How to cite: pAAV-u6-gRNA(CTRL)-hSyn-mCherry was a gift from Arjen Boender & Larry Young (Addgene plasmid # 231405 ; http://n2t.net/addgene:231405 ; RRID:Addgene_231405)
